>Addgene plasmid #64728 | pcDNA3-CaNAR2 | depositor full sequence | sequence record 109331 | pcDNA3-CaNAR2 sequence 7857 bps
GACGGATCGGGAGATCTCCCGATCCCCTATGGTCGACTCTCAGTACAATCTGCTCTGATGCCGCATAGTT
AAGCCAGTATCTGCTCCCTGCTTGTGTGTTGGAGGTCGCTGAGTAGTGCGCGAGCAAAATTTAAGCTACA
ACAAGGCAAGGCTTGACCGACAATTGCATGAAGAATCTGCTTAGGGTTAGGCGTTTTGCGCTGCTTCGCG
ATGTACGGGCCAGATATACGCGTTGACATTGATTATTGACTAGTTATTAATAGTAATCAATTACGGGGTC
ATTAGTTCATAGCCCATATATGGAGTTCCGCGTTACATAACTTACGGTAAATGGCCCGCCTGGCTGACCG
CCCAACGACCCCCGCCCATTGACGTCAATAATGACGTATGTTCCCATAGTAACGCCAATAGGGACTTTCC
ATTGACGTCAATGGGTGGACTATTTACGGTAAACTGCCCACTTGGCAGTACATCAAGTGTATCATATGCC
AAGTACGCCCCCTATTGACGTCAATGACGGTAAATGGCCCGCCTGGCATTATGCCCAGTACATGACCTTA
TGGGACTTTCCTACTTGGCAGTACATCTACGTATTAGTCATCGCTATTACCATGGTGATGCGGTTTTGGC
AGTACATCAATGGGCGTGGATAGCGGTTTGACTCACGGGGATTTCCAAGTCTCCACCCCATTGACGTCAA
TGGGAGTTTGTTTTGGCACCAAAATCAACGGGACTTTCCAAAATGTCGTAACAACTCCGCCCCATTGACG
CAAATGGGCGGTAGGCGTGTACGGTGGGAGGTCTATATAAGCAGAGCTCTCTGGCTAACTAGAGAACCCA
CTGCTTACTGGCTTATCGAAATTAATACGACTCACTATAGGGAGACCCAAGCTTGCGGCCGCCACCATGG
TGCGGGGTTCTCATCATCATCATCATCATGGTATGGCTAGCATGACTGGTGGACAGCAAATGGGTCGGGA
TCTGTACGACGATGACGATAAGGATCCCATGGTGAGCAAGGGCGAGGAGCTGTTCACCGGGGTGGTGCCC
ATCCTGGTCGAGCTGGACGGCGACGTAAACGGCCACAAGTTCAGCGTGTCCGGCGAGGGCGAGGGCGATG
CCACCTACGGCAAGCTGACCCTGAAGTTCATCTGCACCACCGGCAAGCTGCCCGTGCCCTGGCCCACCCT
CGTGACCACCCTGAGCTGGGGCGTGCAGTGCTTCGCCCGCTACCCCGACCACATGAAGCAGCACGACTTC
TTCAAGTCCGCCATGCCCGAAGGCTACGTCCAGGAGCGCACCATCTTCTTCAAGGACGACGGCAACTACA
AGACCCGCGCCGAGGTGAAGTTCGAGGGCGACACCCTGGTGAACCGCATCGAGCTGAAGGGCATCGACTT
CAAGGAGGACGGCAACATCCTGGGGCACAAGCTGGAGTACAACGCCATCCACGGCAACGTCTATATCACC
GCCGACAAGCAGAAGAACGGCATCAAGGCCAACTTCGGCCTCAACTGCAACATCGAGGACGGCAGCGTGC
AGCTCGCCGACCACTACCAGCAGAACACCCCCATCGGCGACGGCCCCGTGCTGCTGCCCGACAACCACTA
CCTGAGCACCCAGTCCAAGCTGAGCAAAGACCCCAACGAGAAGCGCGATCACATGGTCCTGCTGGAGTTC
GTGACCGCCGCCGGGATCACTCTCGGCATGGACGAGCTGTACAAGCGCATGCCCATGAACGCCCCCGAGC
GGCAGCCCCAACCCGACGGCGGGGACGCCCCAGGCCACGAGCCTGGGGGCAGCCCCCAAGACGAGCTTGA
CTTCTCCATCCTCTTCGACTATGAGTATTTGAATCCGAACGAAGAAGAGCCGAATGCACATAAGGTCGCC
AGCCCACCCTCCGGACCCGCATACCCCGATGATGTAATGGACTATGGCCTCAAGCCATACAGCCCCCTTG
CTAGTCTCTCTGGCGAGCCCCCCGGCCGATTCGGAGAGCCGGATAGGGTAGGGCCGCAGAAGTTTCTGAG
CGCGGCCAAGCCAGCAGGGGCCTCGGGCCTGAGCCCTCGGATCGAGATCACTCCGTCCCACGAACTGATC
CAGGCAGTGGGGCCCCTCCGCATGAGAGACGCGGGCCTCCTGGTGGAGCAGCCTCCCCTGGCCGGGGTGG
CCGCCAGCCCGAGGTTCACCCTGCCCGTGCCCGGCTTCGAGGGCTACCGCGAGCCGCTTTGCTTGAGCCC
CGCTAGCAGCGGCTCCTCTGCCAGCTTCATTTCTGACACCTTCTCCCCCTACACCTCGCCCTGCGTCTCG
CCCAATAACGGCGGGCCCGACGACCTGTGTCCGCAGTTTCAAAACATCCCTGCTCATTATTCCCCCAGAA
CCTCGCCAATAATGTCACCTCGAACCAGCCTCGCCGAGGACAGCTGCCTGGGCCGCCACTCGCCCGTGCC
CCGTCCGGCCTCCCGCTCCTCATCGCCTGGTGCCAAGCGGAGGCATTCGTGCGCCGAGGCCTTGGTTGCC
CTGCCGCCCGGAGCCTCACCCCAGCGCTCCCGGAGCCCCTCGCCGCAGCCCTCATCTCACGTGGCACCCC
AGGACCACGGCTCCCCGGCTGGGTACCCCCCTGTTGAGCTCTCTAAAGGTGAAGAATTATTCACTGGTGT
TGTCCCAATTTTGGTTGAATTAGATGGTGATGTTAATGGTCACAAATTTTCTGTCTCCGGTGAAGGTGAA
GGTGATGCTACGTACGGTAAATTGACCTTAAAATTACTCTGTACTACTGGTAAATTGCCAGTTCCATGGC
CAACCTTAGTCACTACTTTAGGTTATGGTGTTCAATGTTTTGCTAGATACCCAGATCATATGAAACAACA
TGACTTTTTCAAGTCTGCCATGCCAGAAGGTTATGTTCAAGAAAGAACTATTTTTTTCAAAGATGACGGT
AACTACAAGACCAGAGCTGAAGTCAAGTTTGAAGGTGATACCTTAGTTAATAGAATCGAATTAAAAGGTA
TTGATTTTAAAGAAGATGGTAACATTTTAGGTCACAAATTGGAATACAACTATAACTCTCACAATGTTTA
CATCACTGCTGACAAACAAAAGAATGGTATCAAAGCTAACTTCAAAATTAGACACAACATTGAAGATGGT
GGTGTTCAATTAGCTGACCATTATCAACAAAATACTCCAATTGGTGATGGTCCAGTCTTGTTACCAGACA
ACCATTACTTATCCTATCAATCTGCCTTATTCAAAGATCCAAACGAAAAGAGAGACCACATGGTCTTGTT
AGAATTTTTGACTGCTGCTGGTATTACCGAGGGTATGAATGAATTGTACAAATAGTAAGAATTCTGCAGA
TATCCATCACACTGGCGGCCGCTCGAGCATGCATCTAGAGGGCCCTATTCTATAGTGTCACCTAAATGCT
AGAGCTCGCTGATCAGCCTCGACTGTGCCTTCTAGTTGCCAGCCATCTGTTGTTTGCCCCTCCCCCGTGC
CTTCCTTGACCCTGGAAGGTGCCACTCCCACTGTCCTTTCCTAATAAAATGAGGAAATTGCATCGCATTG
TCTGAGTAGGTGTCATTCTATTCTGGGGGGTGGGGTGGGGCAGGACAGCAAGGGGGAGGATTGGGAAGAC
AATAGCAGGCATGCTGGGGATGCGGTGGGCTCTATGGCTTCTGAGGCGGAAAGAACCAGCTGGGGCTCTA
GGGGGTATCCCC
[124 nt withheld, positions 3723-3846]
C
[32 nt withheld, positions 3848-3879]
CA
[57 nt withheld, positions 3882-3938]
A
[49 nt withheld, positions 3940-3988]
CCTTTGACGTTGGAGTCCACGTTCTTT
[37 nt withheld, positions 4016-4052]
ACCCTATCTCGGTCTATTCTTTTGATTTATAAGGGATTTTGGGGATTTCGGCCTATTGGTTAAAAAATGA
GCTGATTTAACAAAAATTTAACGCGAATTAATTCTGTGGAATGTGTGTCAGTTAGGGTGTGGAAAGTCCC
CAGGCTCCCCAGGCAGGCAGAAGTATGCAAAGCATGCATCTCAATTAGTCAGCAACCAGGTGTGGAAAGT
CCCCAGGCTCCCCAGCAGGCAGAAGTATGCAAAGCATGCATCTCAATTAGTCAGCAACCATAGTCCCGCC
CCTAACTCCGCCCATCCCGCCCCTAACTCCGCCCAGTTCCGCCCATTCTCCGCCCCATGGCTGACTAATT
TTTTTTATTTATGCAGAGGCCGAGGCCGCCTCTGCCTCTGAGCTATTCCAGAAGTAGTGAGGAGGCTTTT
TTGGAGGCCTAGGCTTTTGCAAAAAGCTCCCGGGAGCTTGTATATCCATTTTCGGATCTGATCAAGAGAC
AGGATGAGGATCGTTTCGCATGATTGAACAAGATGGATTGCACGCAGGTTCTCCGGCCGCTTGGGTGGAG
AGGCTATTCGGCTATGACTGGGCACAACAGACAATCGGCTGCTCTGATGCCGCCGTGTTCCGGCTGTCAG
CGCAGGGGCGCCCGGTTCTTTTTGTCAAGACCGACCTGTCCGGTGCCCTGAATGAACTGCAGGACGAGGC
AGCGCGGCTATCGTGGCTGGCCACGACGGGCGTTCCTTGCGCAGCTGTGCTCGACGTTGTCACTGAAGCG
GGAAGGGACTGGCTGCTATTGGGCGAAGTGCCGGGGCAGGATCTCCTGTCATCTCACCTTGCTCCTGCCG
AGAAAGTATCCATCATGGCTGATGCAATGCGGCGGCTGCATACGCTTGATCCGGCTACCTGCCCATTCGA
CCACCAAGCGAAACATCGCATCGAGCGAGCACGTACTCGGATGGAAGCCGGTCTTGTCGATCAGGATGAT
CTGGACGAAGAGCATCAGGGGCTCGCGCCAGCCGAACTGTTCGCCAGGCTCAAGGCGCGCATGCCCGACG
GCGAGGATCTCGTCGTGACCCATGGCGATGCCTGCTTGCCGAATATCATGGTGGAAAATGGCCGCTTTTC
TGGATTCATCGACTGTGGCCGGCTGGGTGTGGCGGACCGCTATCAGGACATAGCGTTGGCTACCCGTGAT
ATTGCTGAAGAGCTTGGCGGCGAATGGGCTGACCGCTTCCTCGTGCTTTACGGTATCGCCGCTCCCGATT
CGCAGCGCATCGCCTTCTATCGCCTTCTTGACGAGTTCTTCTGAGCGGGACTCTGGGGTTCGAAATGACC
GACCAAGCGACGCCCAACCTGCCATCACGAGATTTCGATTCCACCGCCGCCTTCTATGAAAGGTTGGGCT
TCGGAATCGTTTTCCGGGACGCCGGCTGGATGATCCTCCAGCGCGGGGATCTCATGCTGGAGTTCTTCGC
CCACCCCAACTTGTTTATTGCAGCTTATAATGGTTACAAATAAAGCAATAGCATCACAAATTTCACAAAT
AAAGCATTTTTTTCACTGCATTCTAGTTGTGGTTTGTCCAAACTCATCAATGTATCTTATCATGTCTGTA
TACCGTCGACCTCTAGCTAGAGCTTGGCGTAATCATGGTCATAGCTGTTTCCTGTGTGAAATTGTTATCC
GCTCACAATTCCACACAACATACGAGCCGGAAGCATAAAGTGTAAAGCCTGGGGTGCCTAATGAGTGAGC
TAACTCACATTAATTGCGTTGCGCTCACTGCCCGCTTTCCAGTCGGGAAACCTGTCGTGCCAGCTGCATT
AATGAATCGGCCAACGCGCGGGGAGAGGCGGTTTGCGTATTGGGCGCTCTTCCGCTTCCTCGCTCACTGA
CTCGCTGCGCTCGGTCGTTCGGCTGCGGCGAGCGGTATCAGCTCACTCAAAGGCGGTAATACGGTTATCC
ACAGAATCAGGGGATAACGCAGGAAAGAACATGTGAGCAAAAGGCCAGCAAAAGGCCAGGAACCGTAAAA
AGGCCGCGTTGCTGGCGTTTTTCCATAGGCTCCGCCCCCCTGACGAGCATCACAAAAATCGACGCTCAAG
TCAGAGGTGGCGAAACCCGACAGGACTATAAAGATACCAGGCGTTTCCCCCTGGAAGCTCCCTCGTGCGC
TCTCCTGTTCCGACCCTGCCGCTTACCGGATACCTGTCCGCCTTTCTCCCTTCGGGAAGCGTGGCGCTTT
CTCAATGCTCACGCTGTAGGTATCTCAGTTCGGTGTAGGTCGTTCGCTCCAAGCTGGGCTGTGTGCACGA
ACCCCCCGTTCAGCCCGACCGCTGCGCCTTATCCGGTAACTATCGTCTTGAGTCCAACCCGGTAAGACAC
GACTTATCGCCACTGGCAGCAGCCACTGGTAACAGGATTAGCAGAGCGAGGTATGTAGGCGGTGCTACAG
AGTTCTTGAAGTGGTGGCCTAACTACGGCTACACTAGAAGGACAGTATTTGGTATCTGCGCTCTGCTGAA
GCCAGTTACCTTCGGAAAAAGAGTTGGTAGCTCTTGATCCGGCAAACAAACCACCGCTGGTAGCGGTGGT
TTTTTTGTTTGCAAGCAGCAGATTACGCGCAGAAAAAAAGGATCTCAAGAAGATCCTTTGATCTTTTCTA
CGGGGTCTGACGCTCAGTGGAACGAAAACTCACGTTAAGGGATTTTGGTCATGAGATTATCAAAAAGGAT
CTTCACCTAGATCCTTTTAAATTAAAAATGAAGTTTTAAATCAATCTAAAGTATATATGAGTAAACTTGG
TCTGACAGTTACCAATGCTTAATCAGTGAGGCACCTATCTCAGCGATCTGTCTATTTCGTTCATCCATAG
TTGCCTGACTCCCCGTCGTGTAGATAACTACGATACGGGAGGGCTTACCATCTGGCCCCAGTGCTGCAAT
GATACCGCGAGACCCACGCTCACCGGCTCCAGATTTATCAGCAATAAACCAGCCAGCCGGAAGGGCCGAG
CGCAGAAGTGGTCCTGCAACTTTATCCGCCTCCATCCAGTCTATTAATTGTTGCCGGGAAGCTAGAGTAA
GTAGTTCGCCAGTTAATAGTTTGCGCAACGTTGTTGCCATTGCTACAGGCATCGTGGTGTCACGCTCGTC
GTTTGGTATGGCTTCATTCAGCTCCGGTTCCCAACGATCAAGGCGAGTTACATGATCCCCCATGTTGTGC
AAAAAAGCGGTTAGCTCCTTCGGTCCTCCGATCGTTGTCAGAAGTAAGTTGGCCGCAGTGTTATCACTCA
TGGTTATGGCAGCACTGCATAATTCTCTTACTGTCATGCCATCCGTAAGATGCTTTTCTGTGACTGGTGA
GTACTCAACCAAGTCATTCTGAGAATAGTGTATGCGGCGACCGAGTTGCTCTTGCCCGGCGTCAATACGG
GATAATACCGCGCCACATAGCAGAACTTTAAAAGTGCTCATCATTGGAAAACGTTCTTCGGGGCGAAAAC
TCTCAAGGATCTTACCGCTGTTGAGATCCAGTTCGATGTAACCCACTCGTGCACCCAACTGATCTTCAGC
ATCTTTTACTTTCACCAGCGTTTCTGGGTGAGCAAAAACAGGAAGGCAAAATGCCGCAAAAAAGGGAATA
AGGGCGACACGGAAATGTTGAATACTCATACTCTTCCTTTTTCAATATTATTGAAGCATTTATCAGGGTT
ATTGTCTCATGAGCGGATACATATTTGAATGTATTTAGAAAAATAAACAAATAGGGGTTCCGCGCACATT
TCCCCGAAAAGTGCCACCTGACGTC
Features (pLannotate 1.2.2; 26 found; start..end, strand, type, name):
     36..80      -  misc_feature   bom (fragment): basis of mobility region from pBR322
    235..614     +  enhancer       CMV enhancer: human cytomegalovirus immediate early enhancer
    615..818     +  promoter       CMV promoter: human cytomegalovirus (CMV) immediate early promoter
    814..847     +  LTR            5' LTR (truncated) (fragment): truncated 5' long terminal repeat (LTR) from HIV-1
    863..881     +  promoter       T7 promoter: promoter for bacteriophage T7 RNA polymerase
    922..942     +  CDS            capTEV™ (fragment): composite tag for in vivo biotinylation, TEV protease cleavage, and 6xHis tagging
    943..975     +  CDS            T7 tag (gene 10 leader): leader peptide from bacteriophage T7 gene 10 promotes efficient translation in E. coli
    979..1002    +  CDS            Xpress™ tag: Xpress™ epitope tag, including an enterokinase recognition and cleavage site
   1009..1725    +  CDS            mCerulean3: mCerulean3 is a basic (constitutively fluorescent) cyan fluorescent protein published in 2011, derived from Aequorea victoria. It is reported to be a somewhat slowly-maturing monomer with very low acid sensitivity.
   1735..2625    +  CDS            NFATC2 (fragment): NFAC2_HUMAN - Also known as NFAT1, NFATP. Experimental evidence at protein level: Swiss-Prot protein existence level 1. Plays a role in the inducible expression of cytokine genes in T-cells, especially in the induction of the IL-2, IL-3, IL-4, TNF-alpha or GM-CSF. Promotes invasive migration through the activation of GPC6 expression and WNT5A signaling pathway. From Homo sapiens (Human).
   2632..3342    +  CDS            YPet: yellow fluorescent protein optimized for FRET with CyPet (Nguyen and Daugherty, 2005)
   3409..3427    -  promoter       SP6 promoter: promoter for bacteriophage SP6 RNA polymerase
   3453..3677    +  polyA_signal   bGH poly(A) signal: bovine growth hormone polyadenylation signal
   3681..3702    +  promoter       SV40 promoter (fragment): SV40 enhancer and early promoter
   3723..4151    +  rep_origin     f1 ori (sequence partly withheld): f1 bacteriophage origin of replication; arrow indicates direction of (+) strand synthesis
   4165..4495    +  promoter       SV40 promoter: SV40 enhancer and early promoter
   4562..5353    +  CDS            neo: KKA2_KLEPN - Also known as kan, nptII. Experimental evidence at protein level: Swiss-Prot protein existence level 1. Resistance to kanamycin, neomycin, paromomycin, ribostamycin, butirosin and gentamicin B. From Klebsiella pneumoniae.
   5377..5535    +  CDS            ble (fragment): BLE_KLEPN - Experimental evidence at protein level: Swiss-Prot protein existence level 1. Binding protein with a strong affinity to the bleomycin family of antibiotics. Binds to CL990; an antimitotic-antibiotic compound. From Klebsiella pneumoniae.
   5530..5651    +  polyA_signal   SV40 poly(A) signal: SV40 polyadenylation signal
   5724..5740    -  protein_bind   lac operator: The lac repressor binds to the lac operator to inhibit transcription in E. coli. This inhibition can be relieved by adding lactose or isopropyl-β-D-thiogalactopyranoside (IPTG). lac repressor encoded by lacI
   5748..5778    -  promoter       lac promoter: promoter for the E. coli lac operon
   5793..5814    -  protein_bind   CAP binding site: CAP binding activates transcription in the presence of cAMP. E. coli catabolite activator protein
   5827..5919    -  CDS            lacI (fragment): lac repressor; lacI; The lac repressor binds to the lac operator to inhibit transcription in E. coli. This inhibition can be relieved by adding lactose or isopropyl-β-D-thiogalactopyranoside (IPTG).
   6102..6690    -  rep_origin     ori: high-copy-number ColE1/pMB1/pBR322/pUC origin of replication
   6861..7721    -  CDS            AmpR: β-lactamase; bla; confers resistance to ampicillin, carbenicillin, and related antibiotics
   7722..7826    -  promoter       AmpR promoter: bla
