[The description below was written by a language model from this plasmid's Addgene catalogue record and pLannotate feature annotations shown in this document.]
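Description:
pcDNA3-CaNAR2 is a mammalian expression plasmid built on the Invitrogen pcDNA3 backbone that encodes CaNAR2, a genetically encoded FRET biosensor for reporting calcineurin (CaN) phosphatase activity in living cells. It is about 7.9 kb and is propagated in E. coli as a high-copy plasmid through a ColE1/pUC-type origin with ampicillin selection from the bla gene. An f1 origin is also present. For mammalian cells, an SV40 early promoter drives a neomycin phosphotransferase cassette ending in an SV40 polyadenylation signal, so stable transfectants can be selected with G418.

The sensor is cloned between BamHI and EcoRI sites and is transcribed from the CMV immediate early enhancer/promoter, with the bovine growth hormone poly(A) signal downstream. The open reading frame places the cyan donor mCerulean3 at the N terminus and the yellow acceptor YPet at the C terminus, flanking a roughly 890 bp fragment of human NFATC2 (NFAT1), a well-known calcineurin substrate. The record does not describe the mechanism in detail. In sensors of this design, dephosphorylation of the NFAT segment by calcineurin is expected to alter its conformation and so change energy transfer between the two fluorophores, giving a ratiometric readout.

The annotation also detects short leader elements upstream of mCerulean3, namely a T7 gene 10 leader and an Xpress epitope with an enterokinase site, which appear to be carried over from an earlier cloning vector. T7 and SP6 promoters flank the insert. The short HIV LTR, ble and lacI fragment hits are probably backbone annotation artefacts. The associated work used the sensor to study how calcineurin decodes oscillatory calcium signals.
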