Addgene plasmid #64728: pcDNA3-CaNAR2
Purpose: FRET-based biosensor for monitoring calcineurin (CaN) phosphatase activity.
Depositing lab: Jin Zhang. Depositing organization: Johns Hopkins University and School of Medicine. Publication: Calmodulin-controlled spatial decoding of oscillatory Ca2+ signals by calcineurin. Mehta S, Aye-Han NN, Ganesan A, Oldach L, Gorshkov K, Zhang J. eLife. 2014 Jul 23;3:e03765. doi: 10.7554/eLife.03765. PubMed 25056880.
Backbone
  Vector backbone: pcDNA3
  Backbone manufacturer: Invitrogen
  Backbone size w/o insert (bp): 5446
  Total vector size (bp): 7860
  Vector type: Mammalian Expression
  Selectable markers: Neomycin (select with G418)
Growth in bacteria
  Bacterial resistance: Ampicillin, 100 μg/mL
  Growth temperature: 37°C
  Growth strain: DH5alpha
  Copy number: High Copy
Gene/Insert
  Gene/Insert name: CaNAR2
  Species: H. sapiens (human), Synthetic
  Insert size (bp): 2343
  Promoter: CMV
  Tag / fusion protein: Cerulean3 (N terminal on insert); YPet (C terminal on insert)
  Cloning method: Restriction Enzyme; 5′ cloning site BamHI (not destroyed); 3′ cloning site EcoRI (not destroyed)
  Sequencing primers: 5′ T7 forward; 3′ BGH reverse
Terms and licenses: Academic/Nonprofit Terms; Industry Terms: Not Available to Industry
How to cite: pcDNA3-CaNAR2 was a gift from Jin Zhang (Addgene plasmid # 64728 ; http://n2t.net/addgene:64728 ; RRID:Addgene_64728)
