>Addgene plasmid #64728 | pcDNA3-CaNAR2 | addgene partial sequence | sequence record 111754 | CMV-F 5'-CGCAAATGGGCGGTAGGCGTG-3'
ACTAGAGAACCCACTGCTTACTGGCTTATCGAAATTAATACGACTCACTATAGGGAGACCCAAGCTTGCG
GCCGCCACCATGGTGCGGGGTTCTCATCATCATCATCATCATGGTATGGCTAGCATGACTGGTGGACAGC
AAATGGGTCGGGATCTGTACGACGATGACGATAAGGATCCCATGGTGAGCAAGGGCGAGGAGCTGTTCAC
CGGGGTGGTGCCCATCCTGGTCGAGCTGGACGGCGACGTAAACGGCCACAAGTTCAGCGTGTCCGGCGAG
GGCGAGGGCGATGCCACCTACGGCAAGCTGACCCTGAAGTTCATCTGCACCACCGGCAAGCTGCCCGTGC
CCTGGCCCACCCTCGTGACCACCCTGAGCTGGGGCGTGCAGTGCTTCGCCCGCTACCCCGACCACATGAA
GCAGCACGACTTCTTCAAGTCCGCCATGCCCGAAGGCTACGTCCAGGAGCGCACCATCTTCTTCAAGGAC
GACGGCAACTACAAGACCCGCGCCGAGGTGAAGTTCGAGGGCGACACCCTGGTGAACCGCATCGAGCTGA
AGGGCATCGACTTCAAGGAGGACGGCAACATCCTGGGGCACAAGCTGGAGTACAACGCCATCCACGGCAA
CGTCTATATCACCGCCGACAAGCAGAAGAACGGCATCAAGGCCAACTTCGGCCTCAACTGCAACATCGAG
GACGGCAGCGTGCAGCTCGCCGACCACTACCAGCAGAACACCCCCATCGGCGACGGCCCCGTGCTGCTGC
CCGACAACCACTACCTGAGCACCCAGTCCAAGCTGAGCAAAGACCCCAACGAGAAGCGCGATCACATGGT
CCTGCTGGAGTTCGTGACCGCCG
