>Addgene plasmid #64728 | pcDNA3-CaNAR2 | addgene partial sequence | sequence record 112457 | BGH-rev 5'-TAGAAGGCACAGTCGAGG-3'
TCTAGATGCATGCTCGAGCGGCCGCCAGTGTGATGGATATCTGCAGAATTCTTACTATTTGTACAATTCA
TTCATACCCTCGGTAATACCAGCAGCAGTCAAAAATTCTAACAAGACCATGTGGTCTCTCTTTTCGTTTG
GATCTTTGAATAAGGCAGATTGATAGGATAAGTAATGGTTGTCTGGTAACAAGACTGGACCATCACCAAT
TGGAGTATTTTGTTGATAATGGTCAGCTAATTGAACACCACCATCTTCAATGTTGTGTCTAATTTTGAAG
TTAGCTTTGATACCATTCTTTTGTTTGTCAGCAGTGATGTAAACATTGTGAGAGTTATAGTTGTATTCCA
ATTTGTGACCTAAAATGTTACCATCTTCTTTAAAATCAATACCTTTTAATTCGATTCTATTAACTAAGGT
ATCACCTTCAAACTTGACTTCAGCTCTGGTCTTGTAGTTACCGTCATCTTTGAAAAAAATAGTTCTTTCT
TGAACATAACCTTCTGGCATGGCAGACTTGAAAAAGTCATGTTGTTTCATATGATCTGGGTATCTAGCAA
AACATTGAACACCATAACCTAAAGTAGTGACTAAGGTTGGCCATGGAACTGGCAATTTACCAGTAGTACA
GAGTAATTTTAAGGTCAATTTACCGTACGTAGCATCACCTTCACCTTCACCGGAGACAGAAAATTTGTGA
CCATTAACATCACCATCTAATTCAACCAAAATTGGGACAACACCAGTGAATAATTCTTCACCTTTAGAGA
GCTCAACA
